Addgene plasmid #147877: pAc5.1B-lambdaN-HA-DmNot1-K1537SQ1658A-dsRNAres_W
Purpose: Insect Expression of DmNot1-K1537SQ1658A-dsRNAres
Depositing lab: Elisa Izaurralde. Depositing organization: Max Planck Institute for Developmental Biology. Publication: A DDX6-CNOT1 complex and W-binding pockets in CNOT9 reveal direct links between miRNA target recognition and silencing. Chen Y, Boland A, Kuzuoglu-Ozturk D, Bawankar P, Loh B, Chang CT, Weichenrieder O, Izaurralde E. Mol Cell. 2014 Jun 5;54(5):737-50. doi: 10.1016/j.molcel.2014.03.034. Epub 2014 Apr 24. PubMed 24768540.
Backbone
  Vector backbone: Unknown
  Vector type: Insect Expression
Growth in bacteria
  Bacterial resistance: Ampicillin, 100 μg/mL
  Growth temperature: 37°C
  Growth strain: DH5alpha
  Copy number: Low Copy
Gene/Insert
  Gene/Insert name: DmNot1-K1537SQ1658A-dsRNAres
  Species: D. melanogaster (fly)
  Mutation: 10 silent mutations and two non silent N605S, K759M compared to the sequence given by NCBI: NM_001103772.2.
  Entrez Gene: Not1 (a.k.a. Dmel_CG34407, CG1874, CG1884, CG34407, Dmel\CG34407, Dmel_CG1874, Dmel_CG1884, NOT, NOT1, anon-EST:Liang-1.29, anon-WO0118547.221, clone 1.29, not1)
  Cloning method: Unknown
Terms and licenses: Academic/Nonprofit Terms; Industry Terms: Not Available to Industry
Depositor comments: Plasmids from this collection were made available to the research community and donated after the lab closed. Please note that the sequence provided by the depositing laboratory may be theoretical/predicted or based on Sanger sequencing results. There may be discrepancies between sequencing results obtained by Addgene and the depositor sequence. If an Addgene verified sequence is not available, please contact before placing your order to request that our lab fully sequence the plasmid.
How to cite: pAc5.1B-lambdaN-HA-DmNot1-K1537SQ1658A-dsRNAres_W was a gift from Elisa Izaurralde (Addgene plasmid # 147877 ; http://n2t.net/addgene:147877 ; RRID:Addgene_147877)
