[The description below was written by a language model from this plasmid's Addgene catalogue record and pLannotate feature annotations shown in this document.]
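Description:
pAc5.1B-lambdaN-HA-DmNot1-K1537SQ1658A-dsRNAres_W is an insect-cell expression plasmid of about 13 kb. The catalogue lists the backbone as unknown, although the name and the annotated parts point to a pAc5.1B-type vector. It is propagated in E. coli through a ColE1/pUC-type origin with ampicillin selection (AmpR under its bla promoter). The repository records it as low copy despite the origin's high-copy annotation. Short fragments annotated as tetracycline resistance and SV40 large T antigen appear to be non-functional backbone remnants. No selectable marker for insect cells is annotated.

Expression is driven by the constitutive Drosophila actin 5C (Ac5) promoter and terminated by an SV40 polyadenylation signal. Immediately downstream of the promoter lie a short fragment of the bacteriophage lambda N protein and an HA epitope (annotated as a fragment of 3xHA). They are followed by a long unannotated region of roughly 7.5 kb that corresponds in position to the Drosophila melanogaster Not1 coding sequence, the scaffold subunit of the CCR4-NOT deadenylase complex. A vector-derived V5 tag lies after the insert, but the record does not indicate whether it is in frame and translated.

The lambda N peptide binds boxB RNA hairpins, so the fusion can be tethered to a boxB-containing reporter mRNA to test its effect on that transcript, with HA allowing detection. The name indicates K1537S and Q1658A substitutions and a dsRNA-resistant coding sequence, which would fit complementation after RNAi depletion of endogenous Not1, though this use is not stated. The depositor also notes ten silent changes and two non-silent changes (N605S, K759M) relative to the reference transcript. The associated publication concerns links between the DDX6-CNOT1 complex, CNOT9 and miRNA-mediated silencing. The depositor sequence may be theoretical.
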