Features (pLannotate 1.2.2; 10 found; start..end, strand, type, name):
     56..2568    +  promoter       Ac5 promoter: Drosophila melanogaster actin 5C promoter
   2588..2653    +  CDS            N (fragment): REGN_LAMBD - Experimental evidence at protein level: Swiss-Prot protein existence level 1. Plays a role as a transcriptional antitermination factor that allows the virus to initiate its lytic phase. Activates expression of the delayed viral early genes by modifying host RNA polymerase (RNAP) into a form that is resistant to termination signals. This antitermination function requires the host NusA protein which serves to stabilize the interaction between antitermination protein N and host RNA polymerase. From Escherichia phage lambda (Bacteriophage lambda).
   2678..2704    +  CDS            3xHA (fragment): three tandem HA epitope tags
  10263..10304   +  CDS            V5 tag: epitope tag from simian virus 5
  10404..10538   -  polyA_signal   SV40 poly(A) signal: SV40 polyadenylation signal
  10561..10645   -  CDS            large T antigen (fragment): large T antigen from SV40 (simian virus 40)
  10646..11116   +  CDS            TcR (fragment): tetracycline efflux protein; tet; confers resistance to tetracycline
  11160..11748   -  rep_origin     ori: high-copy-number ColE1/pMB1/pBR322/pUC origin of replication
  11919..12779   -  CDS            AmpR: β-lactamase; bla; confers resistance to ampicillin, carbenicillin, and related antibiotics
  12780..12884   -  promoter       AmpR promoter: bla
>Addgene plasmid #147877 | pAc5.1B-lambdaN-HA-DmNot1-K1537SQ1658A-dsRNAres_W | depositor full sequence | sequence record 290324 | Full Sequence
CTTCAAGGAATTAATTCTATATTCTAAAAACACAAATGATACTTCTAAAAAAAATCATGAATGGCATCAA
CTCTGAATCAAATCTTTGCAGATGCACCTACTTCTCATTTCCACTGTCACATCATTTTTCCAGATCTCGC
TGCCTGTTATGTGGCCCACAAACCAAGACACGTTTTATGGCCATTAAAGCTGGCTGATCGTCGCCAAACA
CCAAATACATATCAATATGTACATTCGAGAAAGAAGCGATCAAAGAAGCGTCTTCGGGCGAGTAGGAGAA
TGCGGAGGAGAAGGAGAACGAGCTGATCTAGTATCTCTCCACAATCCAATGCCAACTGACCAACTGGCCA
TATTCGGAGCAATTTGAAGCCAATTTCCATCGCCTGGCGATCGCTCCATTCTTGGCTATATGTTTTTCAC
CGTTCCCGGGGCCATTTTCAAAGACTCGTCGGTAAGATAAGATTGTGTCACTCGCTGTCTCTCTTCATTT
GTCGAAGAATGCTGAGGAATTTCGCGATGACGTCGGCGAGTATTTTGAAGAATGAGAATAATTTGTATTT
ATACGAAAATCAGTTAGTGGAATTTTCTACAAAAACATGTTATCTATAGATAATTTTGTTGCAAAATATG
TTGACTATGACAAAGATTGTATGTATATACCTTTAATGTATTCTCATTTTCTTATGTATTTATAATGGCA
ATGATGATACTGATGATATTTTAAGATGATGCCAGACCACAGGCTGATTTCTGCGTCTTTTGCCGAACGC
AGTGCATGTGCGGTTGTTGTTTTTTGGAATAGTTTCAATTTTCGGACTGTCCGCTTTGATTTCAGTTTCT
TGGCTTATTCAAAAAGCAAAGTAAAGCCAAAAAAGCGAGATGGCAATACCAAATGCGGCAAAACGGTAGT
GGAAGGAAAGGGGTGCGGGGCAGCGGAAGGAAGGGTGGGGCGGGGCGTGGCGGGGTCTGTGGCTGGGCGC
GACGTCACCGACGTTGGAGCCACTCCTTTGACCATGTGTGCGTGTGTGTATTATTCGTGTCTCGCCACTC
GCCGGTTGTTTTTTTCTTTTTATCTCGCTCTCTCTAGCGCCATCTCGTACGCATGCTCAACGCACCGCAT
GTTGCCGTGTCCTTTATGCGTCATTTTGGCTCGAAATAGGCAATTATTTAAACAAAGATTAGTCAACGAA
AACGCTAAAATAAATAAGTCTACAATATGGTTACTTATTGCCATGTGTGTGCAGCCAACGATAGCAACAA
AAGCAACAACACAGTGGCTTTCCCTCTTTCACTTTTTGTTTGCAAGCGCGTGCGAGCAAGACGGCACGAC
CGGCAAACGCAATTACGCTGACAAAGAGCAGACGAAGTTTTGGCCGAAAAACATCAAGGCGCCTGATACG
AATGCATTTGCAATAACAATTGCGATATTTAATATTGTTTATGAAGCTGTTTGACTTCAAAACACACAAA
AAAAAAAATAAAACAAATTATTTGAAAGAGAATTAGGAATCGGACAGCTTATCGTTACGGGCTAACAGCA
CACCGAGACGAAATAGCTTACCTGACGTCACAGCCTCTGGAAGAACTGCCGCCAAGCAGAGAGAGAGAGA
AAAAGAGGGAGAGCAGCTTAGACCGCATGTGCTTGTGTGTGAGGCGTCTCTCTCTTCGTCTCCTGTTTGC
GCAAACGCATAGACTGCACTGAGAAAATCGATTACCTATTTTTTATGAATGAATATTTGCACTATTACTA
TTCAAAACTATTAAGATAGCAATCACATTCAATAGCCAAATACTATACCACCTGAGCGATGCAACGAAAT
GATCAATTTGAGCAAAAATGCTGCATATTTAGGACGGCATCATTATAGAAATGCTTCTTGCTGTGTACTT
TTCTCTCGTCTGGCAGCTGTTTCGCCGTTATTGTTAAAACCGGCTTAAGTTAGGTGTGTTTTCTACGACT
AGTGATGCCCCTACTAGAAGATGTGTGTTGCACAAATGTCCCTGAATAACCAATTTGAAGTGCAGATAGC
AGTAAACGTAAGCTAATATGAATATTATTTAACTGTAATGTTTTAATATCGCTGGACATTACTAATAAAC
CCACTATAAACACATGTACATATGTATGTTTTGGCATACAATGAGTAGTTGGGGAAAAAATGTGTAAAAG
CACCGTGACCATCACAGCATAAAGATAACCAGCTGAAGTATCGAATATGAGTAACCCCCAAATTGAATCA
CATGCCGCAACTGATAGGACCCATGGAAGTACACTCTTCATGGCGATATACAAGACACACACAAGCACGA
ACACCCAGTTGCGGAGGAAATTCTCCGTAAATGAAAACCCAATCGGCGAACAATTCATACCCATATATGG
TAAAAGTTTTGAACGCGACTTGAGAGCGGAGAGCATTGCGGCTGATAAGGTTTTAGCGCTAAGCGGGCTT
TATAAAACGGGCTGCGGGACCAGTTTTCATATCACTACCGTTTGAGTTCTTGTGCTGTGTGGATACTCCT
CCCGACACAAAGCCGCTCCATCAGCCAGCAGTCGTCTAATCCAGAGACCCCGGATCGGGGTACCAACATG
GACGCACAAACACGACGACGTGAGCGTCGCGCTGAGAAACAAGCTCAATGGAAAGCTGCAAACGGTGGAT
CTCCTCCACATATGGCTTACCCATACGATGTTCCAGATTACGCTCCTCCAAGCTTAATTAAGATGAACGT
AGAGAGCCAACTGAAGACACCGCCAACGCACATTCGAAATCTGGTCAAGCACGTGAACAAGCGAAATTTT
AATGAGAGCAGCGAGCAAATAAATCAGTTCGTTAAAGAGCACGGCCTGGAAGCGGATCGCAGCAGCCTGC
GCCACCTGTTCTCCGTGATCAACTTCAGCGATCTCGTGCCATCAGTTACGGTCCAGCTGCAGGCGAAGCT
CCTGGGCATCCAGTTGGAGCGTCAGCTTCACAGTTCATCGTTTGTGTCCAACATCTGCTACGCTTTTGAC
CAGTTCTTCGCCAGCAACCAGAAGTCCCTGAAGCCTGTTGCGGTAGCGGATCTCGTTGGCCAGGTCGCCC
GACTGACCGGCATCAACAAGGTTTGTGAGTGCGTCTTTGCCTTGGCCTTGACCCACTCCTCGTACACAGA
ACTCAAACATTCTGCCAGGAACAACCTAAAAGGTAGCCTCAGCGAACTTATAGACTCTTACTTGGGTAAT
AAAGGCACCGGCCCAGCCGACAGCGGTCTCCGGGAGATCTCCTTCGATCTACTGCAGTATTTGCTGTGCT
GCCTTAGCGAGTACGTACAACCGCAGGTGGAAGCACAGTTTTTGATCAAGCTTCGTGAGGAGTTTCCGCG
CCAGGCGGTACCGCTGGTTCTAGCGCCGTTCCTTTACGGCTCGACGACGGCGACGATTGCGGGAGCAGGT
GCCAGCGAAACGGATGCGGAGGCCGAAGCGACGACTAATAGCAACAGCTCCAGTTTCGAAGCAGATGCTT
TGAACGAGGTGGGAATCGAGGATATTTATGACCATTTAAGCGAGATAATATTCACCAACCAGGGCAAAAA
TAATATTATGGACACATCTTGGATTAATCTAATCCTTGAAATCGGTTATGAATTTACATCGAGCGTTGAA
GAGTGTAAGAATCATTTGTGTTCCCGCGAGCGAGAACGCGCTGAGCTCCAGTCCAAAGATGTCGCCAAGA
TCGTGGGTCTTATGTGCCGACGGCACTCCTCCCTGCTCGATTGTAATGTGAATCTACCGACGCCGGCGAA
CTTCTGGCCTGGTCAGGGACAGGGCGGTGGCAGCAACAGCAGTGGCTCTTCGCAGACACAAATCACTCCG
CAGCAACAGAACCCGGGCAGCAGTAACAACAACGATGGCAGCGATGGCAATTCGTCCAGTGATAAGAAGG
ACAAGAAGGAGACGACGGAGGCCACGCAAACTTGGAAGCCAGATGTCTTTGTGCAGGCGCTCAAGGAGGT
GGTGCCTCAGCTCAACTGGAAGGACGTGTGCATGGAACTTGATCATCCCGAGTTCGTGCTGAAGGATCGC
ATCGGTTTGGAGCTTTTGCTCACCATCCTTCGGCTGGCCACTGGCTCTAACATATTTCCACATCCAGAAT
GCATTTACCGTCACTGGGCAAACACGGAAGGTCAGCTGTCGCTTATCGCGACAATGCTGAAGAACCCGGA
TCTCTTTTCCTTCGCCGACTTTGTATTTAGCCAGCCAGCGTTGGATGTGCTTAAGACAGCTCCGGATGCG
GACAATAAGGAGATCTCGTCCTGGAAGTCGCTTCACCTGGTGGAGGTGCTGCTCTCCATTGCGGACAAGG
GATACTATACGCAGGTCCATGAGCTATTCAAGTTCCCAGCGCAGAACTGTCCCGATGTGCTATTTTTGGC
CTTATTGAACACAAGTCCGCCTATGACGCCACTGCGTCAGGATCTGTTTAACCAACTGATACCAACGTTC
CTTGGCAACCATCCCAACTCGAACGTGATCTTGGCCAGCGCCTGGAGCTCGAACAGCTTCCAACTTCGTT
CCAATATCATGAATGCTATGTCCGAGTGGTATCTCCGAGGCAATGAGTTCGATCAGGTGAAACTGTCGCG
CATCCTGGATCTTGCCCAGGATTTAAAAGCGCTATCAGCGCTGCTCAACGCCCGTTCATTTTTATTCATT
ATCGACCTGGCTTGCCTTGCCTCTCGGCGCGAGTACCTGAAGCTGGAAAAGTGGCTTACCGATAAAATTC
GCGAACATGGAGAGCCTTTTATGCAGGCTATAATCAAGGTTCTGCACCGCCGCTGCCCGCAGGTTATCAA
CGCCAAAGTGCCAGAGGATCAGCTGCCTCCCAAGCAGGCGCAGCTTTTGCCCGAGACAGTTACAACCATG
ATCAACTGTCTGCAAACGTGCATCAATAACTGCATGCAGCCGGAGATGGTCGAAGTCATCATGCAAATGA
CCGCGAACGTGGCGATTATGGCTAACATGGCGCGTGCCCAACAGCAGCAGCAGCCAGGATTGGTTCCGCC
GCCTCCACCAACAATTCTGCGCGGCCATCGTGGTATGGATCTGCCTGGAGGCATAGTCCCTCCGCCACCG
CAGCAACCGTTCTCCGGAAACCTCAACGCGCAGATGTTTGGACCAGGAATGGATCCGCTAACGAATATGT
CCAACAACTTAGCCGGCCTCAACCTCAGCGGCCCGAACGGAGCATTTAATTTTGGAAACATGCTAACTTC
TCCATCGCGTCTGATGACTCCGGGAGCCAATCCCTATCCGCTGAACCTCATGCAGATGCCGCAGGCTCCG
CCACCACCCAACGTAGGAAACCTAGGCCGCATGCTGCCAGGGGGTCCACAACAGCAGACTCCAACGCCGA
CTCCAACGGCCCCCAATCCAAACAACCCTGTGATGGCCGATCTCCAGATACCTGTGTCAAAGGAAGTTGA
AGACGAGGTCAACTCATACTTTCAGCGCATCTACAACCACCAGCCGAATCCAACGCTGTCCATCGATGAA
GTGCTGGACATTTTGCAAAGATTTAAAGAGTCAAGTAACCGGCGCGAGCAGGAAGTCTTTTTGTGCATGC
TGCGCAATCTGTTCGAGGAATATCGCTTTTTCTGTCAATACCCAGAGAAAGAGCTACAGATTACTGCGCA
GCTATTTGGTGGCATTATTGATCGTAACCTGGTGCCCACTTTTGTTGCACTGGGCCTTTCTCTGCGCTGT
GTCTTGGATGCCCTCCGCAAGCCCGATGGATCTAAGCTTTACTATTTCGGTGTGACGGCACTGGACAGAT
TCAGAACTCGATTGCACACCTACAACAAATACTGCGAGCATATCCGCTCCATTCCTCACTTCTCTGACTT
CCCGCCGCACCTTATTCAGTATGTGGAATACGGAATGCACGGCCAGGAGCCGCCGCCGCAGAAGTTGATT
GGACTCAGCAATACGATTCCTTCGGCGATATCTAGCGGACCAGGAACGGAACCAATTTACAGGAATAGCT
CCATGTTAGGTAATATGCCCGCTGCCACCCCGGGATCGGGACCGAAATCAAACGCTGCTGTATCGCATGC
CACGAGAATGAAGTCCATCGCCAATGCCACCAATATCGACACACTTTTGGTGGCCAACCAGGAAGAGAAA
GTGACTGTGCCACCAGAGCCTGTGCAGGACAAAACTGCCTTTATTTTCAACAACTTGAGCCAGCTGAACA
TACCGCAGAAGTGCGATGAGATAAAGGAGATTATGACCAAGGAGTATTGGCCGTGGCTAGCGCAATATCT
GGTCCTCAAACGCGCATCAATGGAGTTCAACTTCCACACACTATATTACAACTTTTTGGATGCCCTTAAA
AACGGCGAGATCAACCGATTCGTAACCAAAGAGACCCTACGCAACATCAAGGTACTCTTGCGCTCCGATA
AGGGAGTTATTAATTTCTCCGATCGAAGTCTGTTGAAGAACCTCGGACACTGGTTGGGCATGATGACCTT
AGGTCGCAATCGCCCCATCCTGCAGTTGGATCTGGATCTTAAATCCCTTTTGGCTGAGGCTTACCACAAG
GGCCAGCAGGAACTGCTTTTTGTGGTTCCTTTCGTAGCCAAGATCCTTGAGTCATCCGCCAAGTCTCGCA
TCTTCCGATCGCCCAATCCATGGACAATGGGTATCATGTACGTGCTTGCTGAGCTTCACCAGGAGCCAGA
CCTTAAGCTGAACCTGAAGTTTGAAATCGAAGTACTCTGCAAAACACTTAATCTGGAGTTGGCCAAGTTG
CGACAAGTGATCTACCTGAAGGATCCCAATCGAACTCACCGGATTGAAGAGCAGATGTCGCAACCAAAAC
CGAAACAACTTGAGCCAGTGGCTTCTGCGCCAGCTCTACCGCGTGAACAGCAATCCCCGGCACAACCTCC
GCCACCACCACAACAGCAGCAACCACCGCAGCAGCAGGTACCTCCACCGCCATCCTCTGCGGACGTGGAC
GCCCAAAATGCGGCCGCTATGATGATGGCAGCGGGCGGAGCTAATAGTACTCCTGGATCGGTATCTTCGC
CCAATCTACCCACCGATTCCAGCCAGGTGGCACTACCGCCACCAGAGCCGCGCTATTCATACGTGGACGT
AAACGTGAGCAACTTCCAGCTTATTGGTCAGCAGTTGGTACTGCCACCCAATACTCCGTTCCTGCACGCC
AATCCCGGAATCAAACACATGGTCGTCAACGCCGTGGAGCGCACGATAACCGACTGGTTGCAGCCTATTG
TGGACCGAAGCATCCGCATTGCCTGTGCCACCACCGAGCAGATCATCCGCAGCGACTTCGCCCTGGATGC
TGACGAGAACCGAATGCGCACTGCCGCTCATCAGATGGTACGAAACCTTGCCGCCGGCATGGCCATGATT
ACCGGTAAGGATGAGATAGCGCGTGCTATTAGCCAGAATCTGCACAAGGCCTTGCTGTCGGGTCTAAATG
GGATGCCCAGCATGGCTGAGATCCAAGCTGCTGCTATGCAGTTAGCCAGCGAAAATGTTGAGCTAGTTTG
CGCTTTCATTCAGAAAACATCTGCTGAAAAGGCAGCCGCAGAGATCGATAGGCGTCTAAGCACCGATTTC
GAGACCAGAAAAATTGCTCGTGAAGAGGGCAACCGCTTTGTGGACGCCCAGATCCTCACCTATGCACAGG
AGCGTCTTCCAGAAGCAGTGCGCATCAAGGTGGGCGCGGCTCCAGCTACACTTTATGCTGTGTACTCGGA
GTTCGCTAGAAGCATACCTGGCTTCCAGCAGATGAGCGATCGCGATATTGCCCTGTTTGTGCCCAAGCCG
ACGGATTTGTCTCAGCCAAATGTGTTTGCTAATGATGATAGCATGGTATACGGGGAACTGGCTAGCAAAA
TGGAGGCCTTCATGAACACGGCAATCGGAGTGCCGACACTCCAGATCCAGGCTAGCAAGATGCACATGCT
ACTCAACGCCCTGATAGCGACGCGTCGACTGCGTGACCAAGAGTCTGCCTTTAATCTGCTGACCCGCGCG
GTCGAGGGTTTGACCGAAGGATTGGTCAATATGCATGAAAACATGGAGCAAATGAAGATGTACCAAAACA
TCCATCTCCGTATCCTTGGCTTGCTGAACAACAGTTTCGGTGCTCCAAACACAGAGCGAGCGGTAACAAA
GTGTTTCTTCGATATCCGAGAGGAGGTGCGATATAACGTGGAGGCAGCTCGCGCTTTGATTACGTCGCAC
TTTGTCAATCTGAATCAGTTTGACGGAATGCTACGCGACTGCATGGACAACGGAAACAATTATGTGGCTA
TATCGTTCGGTATCGCACTGCTGGAGCGCCTCATCATGGACGATCGAGTGATTAATATTGTTTCGGACAA
CGAATTCATGGCAACTGTTGAGCTGCTAGGTAGGCTGACCCAACACCGTCACCGCTACCCCGAGTGTATC
GTCAACGCCATCGACACCCTGTGGTCCGGCAATTTCAATAGCTCCTCCGATTATTCCCCCTTTAATGGAA
ACGACCGCTATCTGAGCGGCGCTAGCCACTATATTCATAGCGGAATGCACCATGTCCGCTCGTGTGACAC
CGACGACCCCCCCGGACTCCAGGAAAAAACCGAATTCTTGTTGAAAGACTGGGTGGCCTTGTATACCCAG
CAAAATCAACAATCGACCCGTGACGCCCGTAATTTTGGCGCCTTCGTGCAAAAAATGAATACCTACGGCA
TTTTGAAGACCGATGATCTGATTACGCGCTTCTTTCGTCAAGCTACCCATATCTGTACCGACGTCGTCTA
TCGTATGTTTGCTGAACCCAGCCTTCCCATTAATCAAGCTAAGAATAAAATTTTTCAATGGATTGACGCC
TTTGTGCACTTGATCGCCATGCTGGTCCGCCATTCGGGAGAGGCCGGCAACCCCACGACGAAAATTAATT
TGCTCAATAAAGTCTTGGGAATCGTCTTGGGCACCTTGATCAAAGATCACGAAATGCGCGGAGTGTCCTT
TCAACAAGTGGGATATCACCGTTTTTTTATGATGTTGTTTATGGAATTGTGTACCGCTGACGTCATCCTG
GAAAGCTTGATGCATAGCATCGTCAGCGCTTTTGCTTACACATATCACTTGTTGAATCCCAGCGTGGCTC
CGGGATTCTGCTTTGCTTGGTTGGAGCTCATTTCGCATCGCGTCTTCCTGGGCCGCATCCTGGTCCAAAT
TCCCGGGCAAAAGGGCTGGCCACTTTACGCTCAATTGCTGCAGGACCTTTTTAAATATCTTGCGCCCTTC
TTACGCAACACTGAGCTCGGCAAACCAGTCCAGCTTTTGTACAAGGGGACGCTACGTGTTCTGCTCGTTC
TGCTTCACGACTTCCCGGAGTTCTTGTGCGACTATCATTTTGGGTTCTGTGACACCATCCCGCCCAATTG
CGTCCAGATGCGTAACATCATCCTGTCGGCGTTTCCGCGCAACATGCGCTTGCCCGATCCCTTCACGCCC
AACCTAAAAGTGGACATGCTGTCGGACAGTAGTAATGCGCCTAAGGTGCTCAGTAGCTACATTATGAACA
TCCAGCCCGCGAACTTTAAGAAGGATTTGGACTCGTACCTCAAGGCCCGGGCGCCAGTTACTTTTCTATC
GGAATTACGTGGTCACTTGCAGGTGACAAGCGAGCCAGGAACTCGTTACAACATGGCGCTGATGAATGCT
CTGGTCATGTATGTGGGAACTCAGGCGATTGCTTTGATCAGAAACAAAAACTTTGTGCCCAACACCTCGA
ACATAGCACACAGCGCCCACATGGATATCTTCCAGAATCTTGCTGTTGACTTGGATACGGAGGGTCGCTA
TCTGTTCTTGAATGCGATTGCGAACCAGTTGCGCTATCCCAACAGCCACACGCACTACTTCAGCTGTGCG
GTGCTGCATCTGTTTGCCGAGGCCAACTCGGAGGCAATTCAGGAGCAGATCACTCGCGTACTTCTGGAAC
GATTGATCGTGAACCGCCCGCATCCTTGGGGACTGTTGATCACTTTTATTGAGCTGATCAAAAATCCCAT
CTACAAGTTCTGGGACCATGACTTTGTGCACTGTGCGCCAGAGATCACCAAGCTCTTTGAATCGGTGGCC
CGTTCCTGTCTGGCCAAGTCGAACGTCACCCAGCAGTTGAACATGCCCGTCGTCGATGGCGAGGGCCAGG
AGGTAGCCACCATCAACTGATCTAGAGGGCCCGCGGTTCGAAGGTAAGCCTATCCCTAACCCTCTCCTCG
GTCTCGATTCTACGCGTACCGGTCATCATCACCATCACCATTGAGTTTAAACCCGCTGATCAGCCTCGAC
TGTGCCTTCTAAGGCCTGAGCTCGCTGATCAGCCTCGATCGAGGATCCAGACATGATAAGATACATTGAT
GAGTTTGGACAAACCACAACTAGAATGCAGTGAAAAAAATGCTTTATTTGTGAAATTTGTGATGCTATTG
CTTTATTTGTAACCATTATAAGCTGCAATAAACAAGTTAACAACAACAATTGCATTCATTTTATGTTTCA
GGTTCAGGGGGAGGTGTGGGAGGTTTTTTAAAGCAAGTAAAACCTCTACAAATGTGGTATGGCTGATTAT
GATCAGTCGACCGATGCCCTTGAGAGCCTTCAACCCAGTCAGCTCCTTCCGGTGGGCGCGGGGCATGACT
ATCGTCGCCGCACTTATGACTGTCTTCTTTATCATGCAACTCGTAGGACAGGTGCCGGCAGCGCTCTGGG
TCATTTTCGGCGAGGACCGCTTTCGCTGGAGCGCGACGATGATCGGCCTGTCGCTTGCGGTATTCGGAAT
CTTGCACGCCCTCGCTCAAGCCTTCGTCACTGGTCCCGCCACCAAACGTTTCGGCGAGAAGCAGGCCATT
ATCGCCGGCATGGCGGCCGACGCGCTGGGCTACGTCTTGCTGGCGTTCGCGACGCGAGGCTGGATGGCCT
TCCCCATTATGATTCTTCTCGCTTCCGGCGGCATCGGGATGCCCGCGTTGCAGGCCATGCTGTCCAGGCA
GGTAGATGACGACCATCAGGGACAGCTTCAAGGATCGCTCGCGGCTCTTACCAGCCAGCAAAAGGCCAGG
AACCGTAAAAAGGCCGCGTTGCTGGCGTTTTTCCATAGGCTCCGCCCCCCTGACGAGCATCACAAAAATC
GACGCTCAAGTCAGAGGTGGCGAAACCCGACAGGACTATAAAGATACCAGGCGTTTCCCCCTGGAAGCTC
CCTCGTGCGCTCTCCTGTTCCGACCCTGCCGCTTACCGGATACCTGTCCGCCTTTCTCCCTTCGGGAAGC
GTGGCGCTTTCTCAATGCTCACGCTGTAGGTATCTCAGTTCGGTGTAGGTCGTTCGCTCCAAGCTGGGCT
GTGTGCACGAACCCCCCGTTCAGCCCGACCGCTGCGCCTTATCCGGTAACTATCGTCTTGAGTCCAACCC
GGTAAGACACGACTTATCGCCACTGGCAGCAGCCACTGGTAACAGGATTAGCAGAGCGAGGTATGTAGGC
GGTGCTACAGAGTTCTTGAAGTGGTGGCCTAACTACGGCTACACTAGAAGGACAGTATTTGGTATCTGCG
CTCTGCTGAAGCCAGTTACCTTCGGAAAAAGAGTTGGTAGCTCTTGATCCGGCAAACAAACCACCGCTGG
TAGCGGTGGTTTTTTTGTTTGCAAGCAGCAGATTACGCGCAGAAAAAAAGGATCTCAAGAAGATCCTTTG
ATCTTTTCTACGGGGTCTGACGCTCAGTGGAACGAAAACTCACGTTAAGGGATTTTGGTCATGAGATTAT
CAAAAAGGATCTTCACCTAGATCCTTTTAAATTAAAAATGAAGTTTTAAATCAATCTAAAGTATATATGA
GTAAACTTGGTCTGACAGTTACCAATGCTTAATCAGTGAGGCACCTATCTCAGCGATCTGTCTATTTCGT
TCATCCATAGTTGCCTGACTCCCCGTCGTGTAGATAACTACGATACGGGAGGGCTTACCATCTGGCCCCA
GTGCTGCAATGATACCGCGAGACCCACGCTCACCGGCTCCAGATTTATCAGCAATAAACCAGCCAGCCGG
AAGGGCCGAGCGCAGAAGTGGTCCTGCAACTTTATCCGCCTCCATCCAGTCTATTAATTGTTGCCGGGAA
GCTAGAGTAAGTAGTTCGCCAGTTAATAGTTTGCGCAACGTTGTTGCCATTGCTGCAGGCATCGTGGTGT
CACGCTCGTCGTTTGGTATGGCTTCATTCAGCTCCGGTTCCCAACGATCAAGGCGAGTTACATGATCCCC
CATGTTGTGCAAAAAAGCGGTTAGCTCCTTCGGTCCTCCGATCGTTGTCAGAAGTAAGTTGGCCGCAGTG
TTATCACTCATGGTTATGGCAGCACTGCATAATTCTCTTACTGTCATGCCATCCGTAAGATGCTTTTCTG
TGACTGGTGAGTACTCAACCAAGTCATTCTGAGAATAGTGTATGCGGCGACCGAGTTGCTCTTGCCCGGC
GTCAACACGGGATAATACCGCGCCACATAGCAGAACTTTAAAAGTGCTCATCATTGGAAAACGTTCTTCG
GGGCGAAAACTCTCAAGGATCTTACCGCTGTTGAGATCCAGTTCGATGTAACCCACTCGTGCACCCAACT
GATCTTCAGCATCTTTTACTTTCACCAGCGTTTCTGGGTGAGCAAAAACAGGAAGGCAAAATGCCGCAAA
AAAGGGAATAAGGGCGACACGGAAATGTTGAATACTCATACTCTTCCTTTTTCAATATTATTGAAGCATT
TATCAGGGTTATTGTCTCATGAGCGGATACATATTTGAATGTATTTAGAAAAATAAACAAATAGGGGTTC
CGCGCACATTTCCCCGAAAAGTGCCACCTGACGTCTAAGAAACCATTATTATCATGACATTAACCTATAA
AAATAGGCGTATCACGAGGCCCTTTCGT
